Addgene plasmid #82438: p.UTA.2.0 miR-27a-3p
Purpose: Dual Fluorescent endogenous miRNA sensor. Perfect complementary region of hsa-miR-27a-3p
Depositing lab: Jens Gruber. Depositing organization: Deutsches Primatenzentrum (DPZ). Publication: Dissecting miRNA gene repression on single cell level with an advanced fluorescent reporter system. Lemus-Diaz N, Boker KO, Rodriguez-Polo I, Mitter M, Preis J, Arlt M, Gruber J. Sci Rep. 2017 Mar 24;7:45197. doi: 10.1038/srep45197. PubMed 28338079.
Backbone
  Vector backbone: psiCHECK™-2 Vector
  Backbone manufacturer: Promega
  Backbone size w/o insert (bp): 3660
  Modifications to backbone: Luciferase genes were replaced with CFP and YFP. YFP after the Tk Promoter and CFP after te SV40 promoter. Other regions were changes to full fill correct ORF for the fluorescent proteins and full fill cloning requirements.
Growth in bacteria
  Bacterial resistance: Ampicillin, 100 μg/mL
  Growth temperature: 37°C
  Growth strain: DH5alpha
  Copy number: High Copy
Gene/Insert
  Gene/Insert name: hsa-miR-27a-3p
  Species: H. sapiens (human)
  Insert size (bp): 21
  Mutation: Three copies hsa-miR-27a-3p Complementary region as sensor
  GenBank ID: NR_029501.1
  Entrez Gene: MIR27A (a.k.a. MIR27, MIRN27A, mir-27a)
Resource information
  A portion of this plasmid was derived from a plasmid made by: EYFP from pLenti-CaMKIIa-eArchT 3.0-EYFP (Plasmid #35513) ECFP from pcDNA3-CFP (Plasmid #13030)
Terms and licenses: Academic/Nonprofit Terms; Industry Terms: Not Available to Industry
Depositor comments: Please see the following published protocol for details on plasmid use and data analysis: https://bio-protocol.org/e3000
How to cite: p.UTA.2.0 miR-27a-3p was a gift from Jens Gruber (Addgene plasmid # 82438 ; http://n2t.net/addgene:82438 ; RRID:Addgene_82438)
