[The description below was written by a language model from this plasmid's Addgene catalogue record and pLannotate feature annotations shown in this document.]
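Description:
p.UTA.2.0 miR-27a-3p is a dual-fluorescent reporter plasmid for mammalian cells, built to sense the activity of endogenous human miR-27a-3p. It derives from the Promega psiCHECK-2 dual-luciferase backbone, in which the two luciferase genes were replaced with fluorescent proteins, along with smaller changes to preserve correct reading frames and meet cloning requirements. The sequenced plasmid is about 5.1 kb. It is propagated in E. coli as a high-copy plasmid through a ColE1/pUC-type origin and is selected with ampicillin via the β-lactamase gene and its own promoter.

The plasmid carries two independent expression units. In the first, the SV40 enhancer/early promoter drives CFP through a chimeric β-globin/immunoglobulin intron, and the transcript ends at a synthetic poly(A) signal. A T7 promoter also lies just upstream of the CFP coding sequence. In the second, the HSV thymidine kinase promoter drives EYFP, followed by an SV40 polyadenylation signal. The sensor element consists of three copies of a 21-nt sequence perfectly complementary to hsa-miR-27a-3p. The feature table does not annotate these sites and the record does not state their position. In the parental psiCHECK-2 design the target site sits in the 3′ UTR of the SV40-driven reporter, and a short unannotated gap between CFP and its poly(A) signal is consistent with that arrangement.

When miR-27a-3p is active in a transfected cell, it should repress the reporter whose transcript carries the complementary sites, while the other fluorescent protein acts as an internal control for plasmid dose and expression. The ratio of the two signals therefore reports miRNA-mediated repression. According to the associated publication, the system is intended for single-cell analysis of this repression.
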