Features (pLannotate 1.2.2; 12 found; start..end, strand, type, name):
     17..733     +  CDS            EYFP: EYFP is a basic (constitutively fluorescent) green/yellow fluorescent protein published in 1996, derived from Aequorea victoria. It is reported to be a very rapidly-maturing weak dimer with high acid sensitivity.
    776..897     -  polyA_signal   SV40 poly(A) signal: SV40 polyadenylation signal
    920..988     -  CDS            large T antigen (fragment): large T antigen from SV40 (simian virus 40)
   1030..1134    +  promoter       AmpR promoter: bla
   1135..1995    +  CDS            AmpR: β-lactamase; bla; confers resistance to ampicillin, carbenicillin, and related antibiotics
   2166..2754    +  rep_origin     ori: high-copy-number ColE1/pMB1/pBR322/pUC origin of replication
   2883..3240    +  promoter       SV40 promoter: SV40 enhancer and early promoter
   3310..3442    +  intron         chimeric intron: chimera between introns from human β-globin and immunoglobulin heavy chain genes
   3487..3505    +  promoter       T7 promoter: promoter for bacteriophage T7 RNA polymerase
   3513..4232    +  CDS            CFP: cyan variant of GFP mammalian codon-optimized
   4279..4327    +  polyA_signal   poly(A) signal: synthetic polyadenylation signal
   4336..5087    +  promoter       HSV TK promoter: herpes simplex virus thymidine kinase promoter
>Addgene plasmid #82438 | p.UTA.2.0 miR-27a-3p | addgene full sequence | sequence record 161814 | Addgene NGS Result
ACATTAAGAAGGGCCCATGGTGAGCAAGGGCGAGGAGCTGTTCACCGGGGTGGTGCCCATCCTGGTCGAG
CTGGACGGCGACGTAAACGGCCACAAGTTCAGCGTGTCCGGCGAGGGCGAGGGCGATGCCACCTACGGCA
AGCTGACCCTGAAGTTCATCTGCACCACCGGCAAGCTGCCCGTGCCCTGGCCCACCCTCGTGACCACCTT
CGGCTACGGCCTGCAGTGCTTCGCCCGCTACCCCGACCACATGAAGCAGCACGACTTCTTCAAGTCCGCC
ATGCCCGAAGGCTACGTCCAGGAGCGCACCATCTTCTTCAAGGACGACGGCAACTACAAGACCCGCGCCG
AGGTGAAGTTCGAGGGCGACACCCTGGTGAACCGCATCGAGCTGAAGGGCATCGACTTCAAGGAGGACGG
CAACATCCTGGGGCACAAGCTGGAGTACAACTACAACAGCCACAACGTCTATATCATGGCCGACAAGCAG
AAGAACGGCATCAAGGTGAACTTCAAGATCCGCCACAACATCGAGGACGGCAGCGTGCAGCTCGCCGACC
ACTACCAGCAGAACACCCCCATCGGCGACGGCCCCGTGCTGCTGCCCGACAACCACTACCTGAGCTACCA
GTCCGCCCTGAGCAAAGACCCCAACGAGAAGCGCGATCACATGGTCCTGCTGGAGTTCGTGACCGCCGCC
GGGATCACTCTCGGCATGGACGAGCTGTACAAGTGATCTAGAGTCGGGGCGGCCGGCCGCTTCGAGCAGA
CATGATAAGATACATTGATGAGTTTGGACAAACCACAACTAGAATGCAGTGAAAAAAATGCTTTATTTGT
GAAATTTGTGATGCTATTGCTTTATTTGTAACCATTATAAGCTGCAATAAACAAGTTAACAACAACAATT
GCATTCATTTTATGTTTCAGGTTCAGGGGGAGGTGTGGGAGGTTTTTTAAAGCAAGTAAAACCTCTACAA
ATGTGGTAAAATCGATAAGGATCCAGGTGGCACTTTTCGGGGAAATGTGCGCGGAACCCCTATTTGTTTA
TTTTTCTAAATACATTCAAATATGTATCCGCTCATGAGACAATAACCCTGATAAATGCTTCAATAATATT
GAAAAAGGAAGAGTATGAGTATTCAACATTTCCGTGTCGCCCTTATTCCCTTTTTTGCGGCATTTTGCCT
TCCTGTTTTTGCTCACCCAGAAACGCTGGTGAAAGTAAAAGATGCTGAAGATCAGTTGGGTGCACGAGTG
GGTTACATCGAACTGGATCTCAACAGCGGTAAGATCCTTGAGAGTTTTCGCCCCGAAGAACGTTTTCCAA
TGATGAGCACTTTTAAAGTTCTGCTATGTGGCGCGGTATTATCCCGTATTGACGCCGGGCAAGAGCAACT
CGGTCGCCGCATACACTATTCTCAGAATGACTTGGTTGAGTACTCACCAGTCACAGAAAAGCATCTTACG
GATGGCATGACAGTAAGAGAATTATGCAGTGCTGCCATAACCATGAGTGATAACACTGCGGCCAACTTAC
TTCTGACAACGATCGGAGGACCGAAGGAGCTAACCGCTTTTTTGCACAACATGGGGGATCATGTAACTCG
CCTTGATCGTTGGGAACCGGAGCTGAATGAAGCCATACCAAACGACGAGCGTGACACCACGATGCCTGTA
GCAATGGCAACAACGTTGCGCAAACTATTAACTGGCGAACTACTTACTCTAGCTTCCCGGCAACAATTAA
TAGACTGGATGGAGGCGGATAAAGTTGCAGGACCACTTCTGCGCTCGGCCCTTCCGGCTGGCTGGTTTAT
TGCTGATAAATCTGGAGCCGGTGAGCGTGGGTCTCGCGGTATCATTGCAGCACTGGGGCCAGATGGTAAG
CCCTCCCGTATCGTAGTTATCTACACGACGGGGAGTCAGGCAACTATGGATGAACGAAATAGACAGATCG
CTGAGATAGGTGCCTCACTGATTAAGCATTGGTAACTGTCAGACCAAGTTTACTCATATATACTTTAGAT
TGATTTAAAACTTCATTTTTAATTTAAAAGGATCTAGGTGAAGATCCTTTTTGATAATCTCATGACCAAA
ATCCCTTAACGTGAGTTTTCGTTCCACTGAGCGTCAGACCCCGTAGAAAAGATCAAAGGATCTTCTTGAG
ATCCTTTTTTTCTGCGCGTAATCTGCTGCTTGCAAACAAAAAAACCACCGCTACCAGCGGTGGTTTGTTT
GCCGGATCAAGAGCTACCAACTCTTTTTCCGAAGGTAACTGGCTTCAGCAGAGCGCAGATACCAAATACT
GTTCTTCTAGTGTAGCCGTAGTTAGGCCACCACTTCAAGAACTCTGTAGCACCGCCTACATACCTCGCTC
TGCTAATCCTGTTACCAGTGGCTGCTGCCAGTGGCGATAAGTCGTGTCTTACCGGGTTGGACTCAAGACG
ATAGTTACCGGATAAGGCGCAGCGGTCGGGCTGAACGGGGGGTTCGTGCACACAGCCCAGCTTGGAGCGA
ACGACCTACACCGAACTGAGATACCTACAGCGTGAGCTATGAGAAAGCGCCACGCTTCCCGAAGGGAGAA
AGGCGGACAGGTATCCGGTAAGCGGCAGGGTCGGAACAGGAGAGCGCACGAGGGAGCTTCCAGGGGGAAA
CGCCTGGTATCTTTATAGTCCTGTCGGGTTTCGCCACCTCTGACTTGAGCGTCGATTTTTGTGATGCTCG
TCAGGGGGGCGGAGCCTATGGAAAAACGCCAGCAACGCGGCCTTTTTACGGTTCCTGGCCTTTTGCTGGC
CTTTTGCTCACATGGCTCGACAGATCTGCGCAGCACCATGGCCTGAAATAACCTCTGAAAGAGGAACTTG
GTTAGGTACCTTCTGAGGCGGAAAGAACCAGCTGTGGAATGTGTGTCAGTTAGGGTGTGGAAAGTCCCCA
GGCTCCCCAGCAGGCAGAAGTATGCAAAGCATGCATCTCAATTAGTCAGCAACCAGGTGTGGAAAGTCCC
CAGGCTCCCCAGCAGGCAGAAGTATGCAAAGCATGCATCTCAATTAGTCAGCAACCATAGTCCCGCCCCT
AACTCCGCCCATCCCGCCCCTAACTCCGCCCAGTTCCGCCCATTCTCCGCCCCATGGCTGACTAATTTTT
TTTATTTATGCAGAGGCCGAGGCCGCCTCGGCCTCTGAGCTATTCCAGAAGTAGTGAGGAGGCTTTTTTG
GAGGCCTAGGCTTTTGCAAAAAGCTTGATTCTTCTGACACAACAGTCTCGAACTTAAGCTGCAGAAGTTG
GTCGTGAGGCACTGGGCAGGTAAGTATCAAGGTTACAAGACAGGTTTAAGGAGACCAATAGAAACTGGGC
TTGTCGAGACAGAGAAGACTCTTGCGTTTCTGATAGGCACCTATTGGTCTTACTGACATCCACTTTGCCT
TTCTCTCCACAGGTGTCCACTCCCAGTTCAATTACAGCTCTTAAGGCTAGAGTACTTAATACGACTCACT
ATAGGCTAGCCAATGGTGAGCAAGGGCGAGGAGCTGTTCACCGGGGTGGTGCCCATCCTGGTCGAGCTGG
ACGGCGACGTAAACGGCCACAGGTTCAGCGTGTCCGGCGAGGGCGAGGGCGATGCCACCTACGGCAAGCT
GACCCTGAAGTTCATCTGCACCACCGGCAAGCTGCCCGTGCCCTGGCCCACCCTCGTGACCACCCTGACC
TGGGGCGTGCAGTGCTTCAGCCGCTACCCCGACCACATGAAGCAGCACGACTTCTTCAAGTCCGCCATGC
CCGAAGGCTACGTCCAGGAGCGTACCATCTTCTTCAAGGACGACGGCAACTACAAGACCCGCGCCGAGGT
GAAGTTCGAGGGCGACACCCTGGTGAACCGCATCGAGCTGAAGGGCATCGACTTCAAGGAGGACGGCAAC
ATCCTGGGGCACAAGCTGGAGTACAACTACATCAGCCACAACGTCTATATCACCGCCGACAAGCAGAAGA
ACGGCATCAAGGCCCACTTCAAGATCCGCCACAACATCGAGGACGGCAGCGTGCAGCTCGCCGACCACTA
CCAGCAGAACACCCCCATCGGCGACGGCCCCGTGCTGCTGCCCGACAACCACTACCTGAGCACCCAGTCC
GCCCTGAGCAAAGACCCCAACGAGAAGCGCGATCACATGGTCCTGCTGGAGTTCGTGACCGCCGCCGGGA
TCACTCTCGGCATGGACGAGCTGTACAAGTAAGCGATCGCTCGAGCGGAACTTAGCCACTGTGAAGGCCG
CTGGCCGCAATAAAATATCTTTATTTTCATTACATCTGTGTGTTGGTTTTTTGTGTGAGGATCTAAATGA
GTCTTCGGACCTCGCGGGGGCCGCTTAAGCGGTGGTTAGGGTTTGTCTGACGCGGGGGGAGGGGGAAGGA
ACGAAACACTCTCATTCGGAGGCGGCTCGGGGTTTGGTCTTGGTGGCCACGGGCACGCAGAAGAGCGCCG
CGATCCTCTTAAGCACCCCCCCGCCCTCCGTGGAGGCGGGGGTTTGGTCGGCGGGTGGTAACTGGCGGGC
CGCTGACTCGGGCGGGTCGCGCGCCCCAGAGTGTGACCTTTTCGGTCTGCTCGCAGACCCCCGGGCGGCG
CCGCCGCGGCGGCGACGGGCTCGCTGGGTCCTAGGCTCCATGGGGACCGTATACGTGGACAGGCTCTGGA
GCATCCGCACGACTGCGGTGATATTACCGGAGACCTTCTGCGGGACGAGCCGGGTCACGCGGCTGACGCG
GAGCGTCCGTTGGGCGACAAACACCAGGACGGGGCACAGGTACACTATCTTGTCACCCGGAGGCGCGAGG
GACTGCAGGAGCTTCAGGGAGTGGCGCAGCTGCTTCATCCCCGTGGCCCGTTGCTCGCGTTTGCTGGCGG
TGTCCCCGGAAGAAATATATTTGCATGTCTTTAGTTCTATGATGACACAAACCCCGCCCAGCGTCTTGTC
ATTGGCGAATTCGAACACGCAGATGCAGTCGGGGCGGCGCGGTCCCAGGTCCACTTCGCATATTAAGGTG
ACGCGTGTGGCCTCGAACACCGAGCGACCCTGCAGCGACCCGCTTAAAAGCTTGGCATTCCGGTACTGTT
GGTAAAGCCCTAAGA
