>Addgene plasmid #82438 | p.UTA.2.0 miR-27a-3p | depositor partial sequence | sequence record 156839 | T7 Primer
TTCACCGGGGTGGTGCCCATCCTGGTCGAGCTGGACGGCGACGTAAACGGCCACAGGTTCAGCGTGTCCG
GCGAGGGCGAGGGCGATGCCACCTACGGCAAGCTGACCCTGAAGTTCATCTGCACCACCGGCAAGCTGCC
CGTGCCCTGGCCCACCCTCGTGACCACCCTGACCTGGGGCGTGCAGTGCTTCAGCCGCTACCCCGACCAC
ATGAAGCAGCACGACTTCTTCAAGTCCGCCATGCCCGAAGGCTACGTCCAGGAGCGTACCATCTTCTTCA
AGGACGACGGCAACTACAAGACCCGCGCCGAGGTGAAGTTCGAGGGCGACACCCTGGTGAACCGCATCGA
GCTGAAGGGCATCGACTTCAAGGAGGACGGCAACATCCTGGGGCACAAGCTGGAGTACAACTACATCAGC
CACAACGTCTATATCACCGCCGACAAGCAGAAGAACGGCATCAAGGCCCACTTCAAGATCCGCCACAACA
TCGAGGACGGCAGCGTGCAGCTCGCCGACCACTACCAGCAGAACACCCCCATCGGCGACGGCCCCGTGCT
GCTGCCCGACAACCACTACCTGAGCACCCAGTCCGCCCTGAGCAAAGACCCCAACGAGAAGCGCGATCAC
ATGGTCCTGCTGGAGTTCGTGACCGCCGCCGGGATCACTCTCGGCATGGACGAGCTGTACAAGTAAKCGA
TCGCTCGAGCGGAACTTAGCCACTGTGAAMCGKGCGGAACTTAGYYACTGWGAAGGCMGCTGGCCGCAAT
AAAATATCTTTATTTTCATTACATCTGTGTGWTGGTTTTTWGTGTGAGGATCTAAATGAGTCTTCGGACC
TCGCGGGGGCCGCTTAAGCGGTGGYTAGGGTTTGTCTGACACGTKKCGAAGKSGGAAGGAACGAAACACW
CTCATTCGGAGGCGGCTCGAGGTTTGGTCTTGGTGGCCACGGGCACGCAAAACAGCGCCGCGATCCTCTT
AAGCACCCCCCCGCCCTCCGTGTAGGCGGGKGTTTGGTCGRCGNNTGRTAACTGTCSGGCCGCTGAATCG
GGMGGGTCACGCGCCCTAGAATRTGACCTTTTCGGTCTGMTCMCAAACCTC
