>Addgene plasmid #82438 | p.UTA.2.0 miR-27a-3p | addgene partial sequence | sequence record 158720 | HSV-TK-proF 5'-CCAGGTCCACTTCGCATATT-3'
GAGCGACCCTGCAGCGACCCGCTTAAAAGCTTGGCATTCCGGTACTGTTGGTAAAGCCCTAAGAACATTA
AGAAGGGCCCATGGTGAGCAAGGGCGAGGAGCTGTTCACCGGGGTGGTGCCCATCCTGGTCGAGCTGGAC
GGCGACGTAAACGGCCACAAGTTCAGCGTGTCCGGCGAGGGCGAGGGCGATGCCACCTACGGCAAGCTGA
CCCTGAAGTTCATCTGCACCACCGGCAAGCTGCCCGTGCCCTGGCCCACCCTCGTGACCACCTTCGGCTA
CGGCCTGCAGTGCTTCGCCCGCTACCCCGACCACATGAAGCAGCACGACTTCTTCAAGTCCGCCATGCCC
GAAGGCTACGTCCAGGAGCGCACCATCTTCTTCAAGGACGACGGCAACTACAAGACCCGCGCCGAGGTGA
AGTTCGAGGGCGACACCCTGGTGAACCGCATCGAGCTGAAGGGCATCGACTTCAAGGAGGACGGCAACAT
CCTGGGGCACAAGCTGGAGTACAACTACAACAGCCACAACGTCTATATCATGGCCGACAAGCAGAAGAAC
GGCATCAAGGTGAACTTCAAGATCCGCCACAACATCGAGGACGGCAGCGTGCAGCTCGCCGACCACTACC
AGCAGAACACCCCCATCGGCGACGGCCCCGTGCTGCTGCCCGACAACCACTACCTGAGCTACCAGTCCGC
CCTGAGCAAAGACCCCAACGAGAAGCGCGATCACATGGTCCTGCTGGAGTTCGTGACCGCCGCCGGGATC
ACTCTCGGCATGGACGAGCTGTACAAGTGATCTAGAGTCGGGGCGGCCGGCCGCTTCGAGCAGACATGAT
AAGATACATTGATGAGTTTGGACAAACCACAACTAGAATGCAGTGAAAAAAATGCTTTATTTGTGAAATT
TGTGATGCTATTGCTTTATTTGTAACCATTATAAGCTGCAATAAACAAGTTAACAACAACAATTGCATTC
ATTTTATGTTTCAGGTTCAGGGGGAGGTGTGGGAGGTTTTTTAA
