>Addgene plasmid #82438 | p.UTA.2.0 miR-27a-3p | addgene partial sequence | sequence record 158721 | psiCHECK2-R 5'-CGAGGTCCGAAGACTCATTT-3'
ATGTAATGAAAATAAAGATATTTTATTGCGGCCAGCGGCCTTCACAGTGGCTAAGTTCCGCTCGAGCGAT
CGCTTACTTGTACAGCTCGTCCATGCCGAGAGTGATCCCGGCGGCGGTCACGAACTCCAGCAGGACCATG
TGATCGCGCTTCTCGTTGGGGTCTTTGCTCAGGGCGGACTGGGTGCTCAGGTAGTGGTTGTCGGGCAGCA
GCACGGGGCCGTCGCCGATGGGGGTGTTCTGCTGGTAGTGGTCGGCGAGCTGCACGCTGCCGTCCTCGAT
GTTGTGGCGGATCTTGAAGTGGGCCTTGATGCCGTTCTTCTGCTTGTCGGCGGTGATATAGACGTTGTGG
CTGATGTAGTTGTACTCCAGCTTGTGCCCCAGGATGTTGCCGTCCTCCTTGAAGTCGATGCCCTTCAGCT
CGATGCGGTTCACCAGGGTGTCGCCCTCGAACTTCACCTCGGCGCGGGTCTTGTAGTTGCCGTCGTCCTT
GAAGAAGATGGTACGCTCCTGGACGTAGCCTTCGGGCATGGCGGACTTGAAGAAGTCGTGCTGCTTCATG
TGGTCGGGGTAGCGGCTGAAGCACTGCACGCCCCAGGTCAGGGTGGTCACGAGGGTGGGCCAGGGCACGG
GCAGCTTGCCGGTGGTGCAGATGAACTTCAGGGTCAGCTTGCCGTAGGTGGCATCGCCCTCGCCCTCGCC
GGACACGCTGAACCTGTGGCCGTTTACGTCGCCGTCCAGCTCGACCAGGATGGGCACCACCCCGGTGAAC
AGCTCCTCGCCCTTGCTCACCATTGGCTAGCCTATAGTGAGTCGTATTAAGTACTCTAGCCTTAAGAGCT
GTAATTGAACTGGGAGTGGACACCTGTGGAGAGAAAGGCAAAGTGGATGTCAGTAAGACCAATAGGTGCC
TATCAGAAACGCAAGAGTCTTCTCTGTCTCGACAAGCCCAGTTTCTATTGGTCTCCTTAAACCTGTCTTG
TAACCTTGATACTTACCTGCCCAGTGCCTCACGACCAACTTCT
